>Addgene plasmid #126513 | p-mCherry-C1-MerMAID1 | depositor partial sequence | sequence record 241943 | MerMAID1
ATGGTCCCTATCTACGCAACCTTCCAGCTGTTCGCCGTCCTGATTACCGCCGCCACTCTGGTCTTTTATG
TGAGCCAGCTGAGAAATGGCAACAAGGGCGACTGGGAGCCCATCTACGTGTCCGGCGTGGAGTTCATCGC
CTATCTGATGGCCCTGGTGCTGCCTGATGGCTACGCCTTCAGGTCCTTTCAGGACGATTCTGGCATCATC
ACCGTGCCCGTGTTCAGGTATGTGAGCTGGCTGGCCACCTGTCCAATCATCCTGAAGGTGCTGGTGACAG
TGATCTCCCACGAGGACAATATCGACCAGGATGTGATCCTGAGGCTGATGCTGCTGATCACATGGATCGA
GCTGCTGGGCTTCATGGGCTCTATGTACGTGGGCATGCTGAAGGTGTTTTGCATCGCCCTGGCCATCATC
CTGTGCATCTATATGTACTATATCATCTGCACCACATGGAACAAGAATCACCACGAGAGCCTGCTGCTGT
CCTACCCCAAGGAGCGGTTCGAGCTGATGGCCCTGCTGATGGTGTCTTGGATCGTGTTTCCAATCCTGTA
TATCGTGGGCCCCGAGTGCTTCGGCCTGATCTCTAACCAGTTTAGCATCATCGGCCACGTGATCGGCGAC
GTGATCAGCAAGAATCTGTGGGGCCTGATGGCCTGGAAGCTGCGCCTGAAGATCAAGGATGGCCAGCCCA
TGGAGCACGTGAACCCTCTGAAGATCGTGAGCAACGATGGCACTAATACTATGGAAAACTATCCCCTGGA
CAAAATCATTCAGACC
