[The description below was written by a language model from this plasmid's Addgene catalogue record.]
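Description:
p-mCherry-C1-MerMAID1 is a mammalian expression plasmid built on the pEGFP-C1 backbone and carrying a synthetic, human/mouse codon-optimized coding sequence for MerMAID1, a channelrhodopsin from a family identified in marine metagenomic data. The 786 bp insert was placed between NheI and BshTI sites, both of which are retained, downstream of the CMV promoter and enhancer, which drive strong constitutive transcription in most mammalian cell types. mCherry is fused to the C terminus of the opsin. The plasmid name suggests that the red fluorescent protein takes the place of the backbone's EGFP, although the record does not describe this step. The fusion allows transfected cells and the membrane localization of the channel to be identified by red fluorescence.

In bacteria the plasmid is maintained at high copy number under kanamycin selection. In mammalian cells the neomycin marker allows G418 selection of stable transfectants. In pEGFP-C1-type vectors both resistances normally come from a single resistance cassette, but no feature table is provided, so this arrangement, the origin of replication and the polyadenylation signals cannot be confirmed from the record.

MerMAID1 is an anion-conducting, light-gated channel whose photocurrent desensitizes almost completely under continuous illumination, so light evokes a mainly transient anion conductance rather than a sustained one. The construct suits heterologous expression in cultured mammalian cells for electrophysiological and biophysical characterization of the channel. More broadly, it can serve as an optogenetic tool where brief, self-terminating anion currents are wanted.
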