Addgene plasmid #126513: p-mCherry-C1-MerMAID1
Purpose: Anion-conducting Channelrhodopsin with near-complete desensitization in continuous light. Codon-optimized for mammalian expression (human/mouse).
Depositing lab: Peter Hegemann. Depositing organization: Humboldt-Universitaet zu Berlin. Publication: MerMAIDs: a family of metagenomically discovered marine anion-conducting and intensely desensitizing channelrhodopsins. Oppermann J, Fischer P, Silapetere A, Liepe B, Rodriguez-Rozada S, Flores-Uribe J, Peter E, Keidel A, Vierock J, Kaufmann J, Broser M, Luck M, Bartl F, Hildebrandt P, Simon Wiegert J, Beja O, Hegemann P, Wietek J. Nat Commun. 2019 Jul 25;10(1):3315. doi: 10.1038/s41467-019-11322-6. PubMed 31346176.
Backbone
  Vector backbone: pEGFP-C1
  Backbone size w/o insert (bp): 3986
  Vector type: Mammalian Expression
  Selectable markers: Neomycin (select with G418)
Growth in bacteria
  Bacterial resistance: Kanamycin, 50 μg/mL
  Growth temperature: 37°C
  Growth strain: DH5alpha
  Copy number: High Copy
Gene/Insert
  Gene/Insert name: MerMAID1
  Species: Synthetic
  Insert size (bp): 786
  Promoter: CMV (+ enhancer)
  Tag / fusion protein: mCherry (C terminal on insert)
  Cloning method: Restriction Enzyme; 5′ cloning site NheI (not destroyed); 3′ cloning site BshTI (not destroyed)
  Sequencing primers: 5′ CMV-fwd: GCAAATGGGCGGTAGGCGT or EGFP-N1-fwd: GAGGTCTATATAAGCAGAGC; 3′ EGFP-C1-rev: AACCATTATAAGCTGCAATAAAC
Terms and licenses: Academic/Nonprofit Terms; Industry Terms: Not Available to Industry
Depositor comments: Please visit https://www.biorxiv.org/content/early/2019/04/12/607804.full.pdf for BioRxiv preprint.
How to cite: p-mCherry-C1-MerMAID1 was a gift from Peter Hegemann (Addgene plasmid # 126513 ; http://n2t.net/addgene:126513 ; RRID:Addgene_126513)
