LOCUS       Exported 5489 bp ds-DNA circular SYN 13-MAY-2021
DEFINITION  Anion-conducting Channelrhodopsin with near-complete desensitization
            in continuous light. Codon-optimized for mammalian expression
            (human/mouse)..
ACCESSION   .
VERSION     .
KEYWORDS    p-mCherry-C1-MerMAID1
SOURCE      synthetic DNA construct
  ORGANISM  synthetic DNA construct
REFERENCE   1 (bases 1 to 5489)
  AUTHORS   Oppermann J, Fischer P, Silapetere A, Liepe B, Rodriguez-Rozada S,
            Flores-Uribe J, Peter E, Keidel A, Vierock J, Kaufmann J, Broser M,
            Luck M, Bartl F, Hildebrandt P, Simon Wiegert J, Beja O, Hegemann P,
            Wietek J
  TITLE     MerMAIDs: a family of metagenomically discovered marine
            anion-conducting and intensely desensitizing channelrhodopsins.
  JOURNAL   Nat Commun. 2019 Jul 25;10(1):3315. doi: 10.1038/s41467-019-11322-6.
  PUBMED    31346176
REFERENCE   2 (bases 1 to 5489)
  AUTHORS   .
  TITLE     Direct Submission
  JOURNAL   Exported May 13, 2021 from SnapGene Server 1.1.58
            http://www.snapgene.com
FEATURES             Location/Qualifiers
     source          1..5489
                     /organism="synthetic DNA construct"
                     /mol_type="other DNA"
     enhancer        45..348
                     /label=CMV enhancer
                     /note="human cytomegalovirus immediate early enhancer"
     promoter        349..552
                     /label=CMV promoter
                     /note="human cytomegalovirus (CMV) immediate early
                     promoter"
     primer_bind     503..523
                     /label=CMV-F
                     /note="Human CMV immediate early promoter, forward primer"
     regulatory      579..588
                     /regulatory_class="other"
                     /note="vertebrate consensus sequence for strong initiation
                     of translation (Kozak, 1987)"
     CDS             1380..2087
                     /codon_start=1
                     /product="monomeric derivative of DsRed fluorescent protein
                     (Shaner et al., 2004)"
                     /label=mCherry
                     /note="mammalian codon-optimized"
                     /translation="VSKGEEDNMAIIKEFMRFKVHMEGSVNGHEFEIEGEGEGRPYEGT
                     QTAKLKVTKGGPLPFAWDILSPQFMYGSKAYVKHPADIPDYLKLSFPEGFKWERVMNFE
                     DGGVVTVTQDSSLQDGEFIYKVKLRGTNFPSDGPVMQKKTMGWEASSERMYPEDGALKG
                     EIKQRLKLKDGGHYDAEVKTTYKAKKPVQLPGAYNVNIKLDITSHNEDYTIVEQYERAE
                     GRHSTGGMDELYK"
     primer_bind     complement(1522..1540)
                     /label=mCherry-R
                     /note="mCherry, reverse primer"
     primer_bind     1790..1809
                     /label=mCherry-F
                     /note="mCherry, forward primer"
     polyA_signal    2261..2382
                     /label=SV40 poly(A) signal
                     /note="SV40 polyadenylation signal"
     primer_bind     complement(2298..2317)
                     /label=SV40pA-R
                     /note="SV40 polyA, reverse primer"
     primer_bind     2352..2371
                     /label=EBV-rev
                     /note="SV40 polyA terminator, reverse primer"
     rep_origin      complement(2389..2844)
                     /direction=LEFT
                     /label=f1 ori
                     /note="f1 bacteriophage origin of replication; arrow
                     indicates direction of (+) strand synthesis"
     primer_bind     complement(2526..2547)
                     /label=F1ori-F
                     /note="F1 origin, forward primer"
     primer_bind     2738..2757
                     /label=F1ori-R
                     /note="F1 origin, reverse primer"
     promoter        2871..2975
                     /gene="bla"
                     /label=AmpR promoter
     promoter        2977..3334
                     /label=SV40 promoter
                     /note="SV40 enhancer and early promoter"
     primer_bind     complement(3000..3020)
                     /label=pBABE 3'
                     /note="SV40 enhancer, reverse primer for pBABE vectors"
     rep_origin      3185..3320
                     /label=SV40 ori
                     /note="SV40 origin of replication"
     primer_bind     3247..3266
                     /label=SV40pro-F
                     /note="SV40 promoter/origin, forward primer"
     CDS             3369..4163
                     /codon_start=1
                     /gene="aph(3')-II (or nptII)"
                     /product="aminoglycoside phosphotransferase from Tn5"
                     /label=NeoR/KanR
                     /note="confers resistance to neomycin, kanamycin, and G418
                     (Geneticin(R))"
                     /translation="MIEQDGLHAGSPAAWVERLFGYDWAQQTIGCSDAAVFRLSAQGRP
                     VLFVKTDLSGALNELQDEAARLSWLATTGVPCAAVLDVVTEAGRDWLLLGEVPGQDLLS
                     SHLAPAEKVSIMADAMRRLHTLDPATCPFDHQAKHRIERARTRMEAGLVDQDDLDEEHQ
                     GLAPAELFARLKASMPDGEDLVVTHGDACLPNIMVENGRFSGFIDCGRLGVADRYQDIA
                     LATRDIAEELGGEWADRFLVLYGIAAPDSQRIAFYRLLDEFF"
     primer_bind     complement(3423..3442)
                     /label=Neo-R
                     /note="Neomycin resistance gene, reverse primer"
     primer_bind     4033..4052
                     /label=Neo-F
                     /note="Neomycin resistance gene, forward primer"
     primer_bind     complement(4351..4370)
                     /label=TK-pA-R
                     /note="Thymidine kinase polyA, reverse primer"
     polyA_signal    4395..4442
                     /label=HSV TK poly(A) signal
                     /note="herpes simplex virus thymidine kinase
                     polyadenylation signal (Cole and Stacy, 1985)"
     rep_origin      4771..5359
                     /direction=RIGHT
                     /label=ori
                     /note="high-copy-number ColE1/pMB1/pBR322/pUC origin of
                     replication"
     primer_bind     5260..5279
                     /label=pBR322ori-F
                     /note="pBR322 origin, forward primer"
ORIGIN
        1 tcaattacgg ggtcattagt tcatagccca tatatggagt tccgcgttac ataacttacg
       61 gtaaatggcc cgcctggctg accgcccaac gacccccgcc cattgacgtc aataatgacg
      121 tatgttccca tagtaacgcc aatagggact ttccattgac gtcaatgggt ggagtattta
      181 cggtaaactg cccacttggc agtacatcaa gtgtatcata tgccaagtac gccccctatt
      241 gacgtcaatg acggtaaatg gcccgcctgg cattatgccc agtacatgac cttatgggac
      301 tttcctactt ggcagtacat ctacgtatta gtcatcgcta ttaccatggt gatgcggttt
      361 tggcagtaca tcaatgggcg tggatagcgg tttgactcac ggggatttcc aagtctccac
      421 cccattgacg tcaatgggag tttgttttgg caccaaaatc aacgggactt tccaaaatgt
      481 cgtaacaact ccgccccatt gacgcaaatg ggcggtaggc gtgtacggtg ggaggtctat
      541 ataagcagag ctggtttagt gaaccgtcag atccgctagc caccatggtc cctatctacg
      601 caaccttcca gctgttcgcc gtcctgatta ccgccgccac tctggtcttt tatgtgagcc
      661 agctgagaaa tggcaacaag ggcgactggg agcccatcta cgtgtccggc gtggagttca
      721 tcgcctatct gatggccctg gtgctgcctg atggctacgc cttcaggtcc tttcaggacg
      781 attctggcat catcaccgtg cccgtgttca ggtatgtgag ctggctggcc acctgtccaa
      841 tcatcctgaa ggtgctggtg acagtgatct cccacgagga caatatcgac caggatgtga
      901 tcctgaggct gatgctgctg atcacatgga tcgagctgct gggcttcatg ggctctatgt
      961 acgtgggcat gctgaaggtg ttttgcatcg ccctggccat catcctgtgc atctatatgt
     1021 actatatcat ctgcaccaca tggaacaaga atcaccacga gagcctgctg ctgtcctacc
     1081 ccaaggagcg gttcgagctg atggccctgc tgatggtgtc ttggatcgtg tttccaatcc
     1141 tgtatatcgt gggccccgag tgcttcggcc tgatctctaa ccagtttagc atcatcggcc
     1201 acgtgatcgg cgacgtgatc agcaagaatc tgtggggcct gatggcctgg aagctgcgcc
     1261 tgaagatcaa ggatggccag cccatggagc acgtgaaccc tctgaagatc gtgagcaacg
     1321 atggcactaa tactatggaa aactatcccc tggacaaaat cattcagacc ggaccggtgg
     1381 tgagcaaggg cgaggaggat aacatggcca tcatcaagga gttcatgcgc ttcaaggtgc
     1441 acatggaggg ctccgtgaac ggccacgagt tcgagatcga gggcgagggc gagggccgcc
     1501 cctacgaggg cacccagacc gccaagctga aggtgaccaa gggtggcccc ctgcccttcg
     1561 cctgggacat cctgtcccct cagttcatgt acggctccaa ggcctacgtg aagcaccccg
     1621 ccgacatccc cgactacttg aagctgtcct tccccgaggg cttcaagtgg gagcgcgtga
     1681 tgaacttcga ggacggcggc gtggtgaccg tgacccagga ctcctccctg caggacggcg
     1741 agttcatcta caaggtgaag ctgcgcggca ccaacttccc ctccgacggc cccgtaatgc
     1801 agaagaagac catgggctgg gaggcctcct ccgagcggat gtaccccgag gacggcgccc
     1861 tgaagggcga gatcaagcag aggctgaagc tgaaggacgg cggccactac gacgctgagg
     1921 tcaagaccac ctacaaggcc aagaagcccg tgcagctgcc cggcgcctac aacgtcaaca
     1981 tcaagttgga catcacctcc cacaacgagg actacaccat cgtggaacag tacgaacgcg
     2041 ccgagggccg ccactccacc ggcggcatgg acgagctgta caagtaagag ctcaagcttc
     2101 gaattctgca gtcgacggta ccgcgggccc gggatccacc ggatctagat aactgatcat
     2161 aatcagccat accacatttg tagaggtttt acttgcttta aaaaacctcc cacacctccc
     2221 cctgaacctg aaacataaaa tgaatgcaat tgttgttgtt aacttgttta ttgcagctta
     2281 taatggttac aaataaagca atagcatcac aaatttcaca aataaagcat ttttttcact
     2341 gcattctagt tgtggtttgt ccaaactcat caatgtatct taacgcgtaa attgtaagcg
     2401 ttaatatttt gttaaaattc gcgttaaatt tttgttaaat cagctcattt tttaaccaat
     2461 aggccgaaat cggcaaaatc ccttataaat caaaagaata gaccgagata gggttgagtg
     2521 ttgttccagt ttggaacaag agtccactat taaagaacgt ggactccaac gtcaaaggnn
     2581 nnnnnnnnnn nnnnnnnnnn nnnnnnnnnn nnnnnnnnnn nnnnnnntnn nnnnnnnnnn
     2641 nnnnnnnnnn nnnnnnnnnn nnnnnnnnnn nnnnnnnnnn nnnnnnnnnn nnnnnnnnnn
     2701 nnnnnnnnnn nnnnnnnnng nnnnnnnnnn nnnnnnnnnn nnnnnnnnnn nnnnnnnnnn
     2761 nnnnnnnnnn nnnnnnnnnn nnnnnnnnnn nnnnnnnnnn nnnnnnnnnn nnnnnnnnnn
     2821 nnnnnnnnnn nnnnnnnnnn nnnncaggtg gcacttttcg gggaaatgtg cgcggaaccc
     2881 ctatttgttt atttttctaa atacattcaa atatgtatcc gctcatgaga caataaccct
     2941 gataaatgct tcaataatat tgaaaaagga agagtcctga ggcggaaaga accagctgtg
     3001 gaatgtgtgt cagttagggt gtggaaagtc cccaggctcc ccagcaggca gaagtatgca
     3061 aagcatgcat ctcaattagt cagcaaccag gtgtggaaag tccccaggct ccccagcagg
     3121 cagaagtatg caaagcatgc atctcaatta gtcagcaacc atagtcccgc ccctaactcc
     3181 gcccatcccg cccctaactc cgcccagttc cgcccattct ccgccccatg gctgactaat
     3241 tttttttatt tatgcagagg ccgaggccgc ctcggcctct gagctattcc agaagtagtg
     3301 aggaggcttt tttggaggcc taggcttttg caaagatcga tcaagagaca ggatgaggat
     3361 cgtttcgcat gattgaacaa gatggattgc acgcaggttc tccggccgct tgggtggaga
     3421 ggctattcgg ctatgactgg gcacaacaga caatcggctg ctctgatgcc gccgtgttcc
     3481 ggctgtcagc gcaggggcgc ccggttcttt ttgtcaagac cgacctgtcc ggtgccctga
     3541 atgaactgca agacgaggca gcgcggctat cgtggctggc cacgacgggc gttccttgcg
     3601 cagctgtgct cgacgttgtc actgaagcgg gaagggactg gctgctattg ggcgaagtgc
     3661 cggggcagga tctcctgtca tctcaccttg ctcctgccga gaaagtatcc atcatggctg
     3721 atgcaatgcg gcggctgcat acgcttgatc cggctacctg cccattcgac caccaagcga
     3781 aacatcgcat cgagcgagca cgtactcgga tggaagccgg tcttgtcgat caggatgatc
     3841 tggacgaaga gcatcagggg ctcgcgccag ccgaactgtt cgccaggctc aaggcgagca
     3901 tgcccgacgg cgaggatctc gtcgtgaccc atggcgatgc ctgcttgccg aatatcatgg
     3961 tggaaaatgg ccgcttttct ggattcatcg actgtggccg gctgggtgtg gcggaccgct
     4021 atcaggacat agcgttggct acccgtgata ttgctgaaga gcttggcggc gaatgggctg
     4081 accgcttcct cgtgctttac ggtatcgccg ctcccgattc gcagcgcatc gccttctatc
     4141 gccttcttga cgagttcttc tgagcgggac tctggggttc gaaatgaccg accaagcgac
     4201 gcccaacctg ccatcacgag atttcgattc caccgccgcc ttctatgaaa ggttgggctt
     4261 cggaatcgtt ttccgggacg ccggctggat gatcctccag cgcggggatc tcatgctgga
     4321 gttcttcgcc caccctaggg ggaggctaac tgaaacacgg aaggagacaa taccggaagg
     4381 aacccgcgct atgacggcaa taaaaagaca gaataaaacg cacggtgttg ggtcgtttgt
     4441 tcataaacgc ggggttcggt cccagggctg gcactctgtc gataccccac cgagacccca
     4501 ttggggccaa tacgcccgcg tttcttcctt ttccccaccc caccccccaa gttcgggtga
     4561 aggcccaggg ctcgcagcca acgtcggggc ggcaggccct gccatagcct caggttactc
     4621 atatatactt tagattgatt taaaacttca tttttaattt aaaaggatct aggtgaagat
     4681 cctttttgat aatctcatga ccaaaatccc ttaacgtgag ttttcgttcc actgagcgtc
     4741 agaccccgta gaaaagatca aaggatcttc ttgagatcct ttttttctgc gcgtaatctg
     4801 ctgcttgcaa acaaaaaaac caccgctacc agcggtggtt tgtttgccgg atcaagagct
     4861 accaactctt tttccgaagg taactggctt cagcagagcg cagataccaa atactgttct
     4921 tctagtgtag ccgtagttag gccaccactt caagaactct gtagcaccgc ctacatacct
     4981 cgctctgcta atcctgttac cagtggctgc tgccagtggc gataagtcgt gtcttaccgg
     5041 gttggactca agacgatagt taccggataa ggcgcagcgg tcgggctgaa cggggggttc
     5101 gtgcacacag cccagcttgg agcgaacgac ctacaccgaa ctgagatacc tacagcgtga
     5161 gctatgagaa agcgccacgc ttcccgaagg gagaaaggcg gacaggtatc cggtaagcgg
     5221 cagggtcgga acaggagagc gcacgaggga gcttccaggg ggaaacgcct ggtatcttta
     5281 tagtcctgtc gggtttcgcc acctctgact tgagcgtcga tttttgtgat gctcgtcagg
     5341 ggggcggagc ctatggaaaa acgccagcaa cgcggccttt ttacggttcc tggccttttg
     5401 ctggcctttt gctcacatgt tctttcctgc gttatcccct gattctgtgg ataaccgtat
     5461 taccgccatg cattagttat taatagtaa
//
